Addgene plasmid #60497: pSBtet-RP
Purpose: (Empty Backbone) SB-transposon with inducible SfiI cloning site for GOI (contains firefly luciferase) and constitutive expression of RFP, rtTA and puromycin resistance gene
Depositing lab: Eric Kowarz. Depositing organization: Goethe-Universitaet Frankfurt am Main. Publication: Optimized Sleeping Beauty transposons rapidly generate stable transgenic cell lines. Kowarz E, Loescher D, Marschalek R. Biotechnol J. 2015 Feb 4. doi: 10.1002/biot.201400821. PubMed 25650551.
Backbone
  Vector backbone: pUC19
  Backbone size (bp): 2021
  Vector type: Mammalian Expression ; Transposon
  Promoter: TCE & RPBSA
  Selectable markers: Puromycin
Growth in bacteria
  Bacterial resistance: Ampicillin, 100 μg/mL
  Growth temperature: 37°C
  Growth strain: Top10
  Copy number: High Copy
Gene/Insert
  Cloning method: Restriction Enzyme
  Sequencing primers: 5′ CCTGGAGCCAATTCCAACTCT; 3′ CACTGCATTCTTGTTGTGGTT
Terms and licenses: Academic/Nonprofit Terms; Industry Terms: Not Available to Industry
How to cite: pSBtet-RP was a gift from Eric Kowarz (Addgene plasmid # 60497 ; http://n2t.net/addgene:60497 ; RRID:Addgene_60497)
