[The description below was written by a language model from this plasmid's Addgene catalogue record and pLannotate feature annotations shown in this document.]
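Description:
pSBtet-RP is an empty-backbone Sleeping Beauty transposon vector built on pUC19 for generating stable, doxycycline-inducible mammalian cell lines. In bacteria it is maintained as a high-copy plasmid through the ColE1/pUC origin and selected with ampicillin via the β-lactamase gene and its native promoter. The depositor's full sequence is about 8 kb.

The payload consists of two expression units. The first is an inducible unit driven by a tight Tet-responsive promoter (seven tet operators upstream of a minimal CMV promoter; the catalogue calls it TCE), followed by a firefly luciferase (luc2) coding sequence and an SV40 polyadenylation signal. The luciferase occupies the SfiI cloning site and is meant to be replaced by the gene of interest, while also serving as a ready-made inducible reporter control. The second unit is constitutive and, according to the catalogue, driven by the RPBSA promoter, which the automated annotation did not detect. It encodes dTomato as the red fluorescent marker, an rtTA3-type reverse tetracycline transactivator with its VP16-derived activation repeats, and puromycin N-acetyltransferase, terminated by a bGH poly(A) signal. The record does not state how these three consecutive reading frames are linked. The rtTA supplied from this unit activates the Tet-responsive promoter when doxycycline is present, so a single vector carries both regulator and response element.

The transposon inverted repeats are also not annotated in the feature table, though the catalogue identifies the construct as an SB transposon. Such vectors rely on Sleeping Beauty transposase supplied in trans to integrate the cassette into the genome. Integrants can then be enriched by puromycin selection and tracked by red fluorescence.
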