Features (pLannotate 1.2.2; 15 found; start..end, strand, type, name):
    295..607     +  promoter       tight TRE promoter: Tet-responsive promoter PTight, consisting of seven tet operator sequences followed by the minimal CMV promoter
    686..2338    +  CDS            luciferase: firefly luciferase synthetic luc2 version of the luciferase gene
   2414..2495    -  polyA_signal   SV40 poly(A) signal: SV40 polyadenylation signal
   2518..2586    -  CDS            large T antigen (fragment): large T antigen from SV40 (simian virus 40)
   3218..3919    +  CDS            dTomato: dTomato is a basic (constitutively fluorescent) orange fluorescent protein published in 2004, derived from Discosoma sp.. It is reported to be a somewhat slowly-maturing dimer with low acid sensitivity.
   3986..4683    +  CDS            rtTA3 (fragment): reverse tetracycline transactivator 3 activates expression from Tet-responsive promoters in the presence of doxycycline
   4613..4723    +  CDS            VP48: 3 tandem repeats of the minimal activation domain of herpes simplex virus VP16 (Cheng et al., 2013)
   4793..5392    +  CDS            PuroR: puromycin N-acetyltransferase; pac from Streptomyces alboniger; confers resistance to puromycin
   5453..5677    +  polyA_signal   bGH poly(A) signal: bovine growth hormone polyadenylation signal
   5681..5702    +  promoter       SV40 promoter (fragment): SV40 enhancer and early promoter
   6174..6762    -  rep_origin     ori: high-copy-number ColE1/pMB1/pBR322/pUC origin of replication
   6933..7793    -  CDS            AmpR: β-lactamase; bla; confers resistance to ampicillin, carbenicillin, and related antibiotics
   7794..7898    -  promoter       AmpR promoter: bla
   7925..7975    +  misc_feature   bom (fragment): basis of mobility region from pBR322
   7976..8006    -  rep_origin     M13 ori (fragment): M13 bacteriophage origin of replication; arrow indicates direction of (+) strand synthesis
>Addgene plasmid #60497 | pSBtet-RP | depositor full sequence | sequence record 97550 | pSBtet-RP sequence 8006 bps
GGATCCCTATACAGTTGAAGTCGGAAGTTTACATACACTTAAGTTGGAGTCATTAAAACTCGTTTTTCAA
CTACTCCACAAATTTCTTGTTAACAAACAATAGTTTTGGCAAGTCAGTTAGGACATCTACTTTGTGCATG
ACACAAGTCATTTTTCCAACAATTGTTTACAGACAGATTATTTCACTTATAATTCACTGTATCACAATTC
CAGTGGGTCAGAAGTTTACATACACTAAGTTCGACTCCTCTGCAGAATGCGGCGATGTTTCGGTAAGGGG
TCCGCTATCTAGACGAGTTTACTCCCTATCAGTGATAGAGAACGTATGTCGAGTTTACTCCCTATCAGTG
ATAGAGAACGATGTCGAGTTTACTCCCTATCAGTGATAGAGAACGTATGTCGAGTTTACTCCCTATCAGT
GATAGAGAACGTATGTCGAGTTTACTCCCTATCAGTGATAGAGAACGTATGTCGAGTTTATCCCTATCAG
TGATAGAGAACGTATGTCGAGTTTACTCCCTATCAGTGATAGAGAACGTATGTCGATTAGGCGTGTACGG
TGGGCGCCTATAAAAGCAGAGCTCGTTTAGTGAACCGTCAGATCGCCTGGAGCCAATTCCAACTCTTTTG
CCTTATACCTACTTTCCGTACCACTTCCTACCCTCGAAAGGCCTCTGAGGCCACCATGGAAGATGCCAAA
AACATTAAGAAGGGCCCAGCGCCATTCTACCCACTCGAAGACGGGACCGCCGGCGAGCAGCTGCACAAAG
CCATGAAGCGCTACGCCCTGGTGCCCGGCACCATCGCCTTTACCGACGCACATATCGAGGTGGACATTAC
CTACGCCGAGTACTTCGAGATGAGCGTTCGGCTGGCAGAAGCTATGAAGCGCTATGGGCTGAATACAAAC
CATCGGATCGTGGTGTGCAGCGAGAATAGCTTGCAGTTCTTCATGCCCGTGTTGGGTGCCCTGTTCATCG
GTGTGGCTGTGGCCCCAGCTAACGACATCTACAACGAGCGCGAGCTGCTGAACAGCATGGGCATCAGCCA
GCCCACCGTCGTATTCGTGAGCAAGAAAGGGCTGCAAAAGATCCTCAACGTGCAAAAGAAGCTACCGATC
ATACAAAAGATCATCATCATGGATAGCAAGACCGACTACCAGGGCTTCCAAAGCATGTACACCTTCGTGA
CTTCCCATTTGCCACCCGGCTTCAACGAGTACGACTTCGTGCCCGAGAGCTTCGACCGGGACAAAACCAT
CGCCCTGATCATGAACAGTAGTGGCAGTACCGGATTGCCCAAGGGCGTAGCCCTACCGCACCGCACCGCT
TGTGTCCGATTCAGTCATGCCCGCGACCCCATCTTCGGCAACCAGATCATCCCCGACACCGCTATCCTCA
GCGTGGTGCCATTTCACCACGGCTTCGGCATGTTCACCACGCTGGGCTACTTGATCTGCGGCTTTCGGGT
CGTGCTCATGTACCGCTTCGAGGAGGAGCTATTCTTGCGCAGCTTGCAAGACTATAAGATTCAATCTGCC
CTGCTGGTGCCCACACTATTTAGCTTCTTCGCTAAGAGCACTCTCATCGACAAGTACGACCTAAGCAACT
TGCACGAGATCGCCAGCGGCGGGGCGCCGCTCAGCAAGGAGGTAGGTGAGGCCGTGGCCAAACGCTTCCA
CCTACCAGGCATCCGCCAGGGCTACGGCCTGACAGAAACAACCAGCGCCATTCTGATCACCCCCGAAGGG
GACGACAAGCCTGGCGCAGTAGGCAAGGTGGTGCCCTTCTTCGAGGCTAAGGTGGTGGACTTGGACACCG
GTAAGACACTGGGTGTGAACCAGCGCGGCGAGCTGTGCGTCCGTGGCCCCATGATCATGAGCGGCTACGT
TAACAACCCCGAGGCTACAAACGCTCTCATCGACAAGGACGGCTGGCTGCACAGCGGCGACATCGCCTAC
TGGGACGAGGACGAGCACTTCTTCATCGTGGACCGGCTGAAGAGCCTGATCAAATACAAGGGCTACCAGG
TAGCCCCAGCCGAACTGGAGAGCATCCTGCTGCAACACCCCAACATCTTCGACGCCGGGGTCGCCGGCCT
GCCCGACGACGATGCCGGCGAGCTGCCCGCCGCAGTCGTCGTGCTGGAACACGGTAAAACCATGACCGAG
AAGGAGATCGTGGACTATGTGGCCAGCCAGGTTACAACCGCCAAGAAGCTGCGCGGTGGTGTTGTGTTCG
TGGACGAGGTGCCTAAAGGACTGACCGGCAAGTTGGACGCCCGCAAGATCCGCGAGATTCTCATTAAGGC
CAAGAAGGGCGGCAAGATCGCCGTGTAAGGCCTGTCAGGCCAAGCTTCCATCGATAGACATGATAAGATA
CATTGATGAGTTTGGACAAACCACAACAAGAATGCAGTGAAAAAAATGCTTTATTTGTGAAATTTGTGAT
GCTATTGCTTTATTTGTAACCATTATAAGCTGCAATAAACAAGTTAACAACAACAATTGCATTCATTTTA
TGTTTCAGGTTCAGGGGGAGATGTGGGAGGTTTTTTAAAGCAAGTAAAACCTCTACAAATGTGGTACCTA
GGCGAGACCCTGTCTCACAAAATAAAGTAAGCCCGGACTGAGTGCGGAAAGGCGGGCCTGGCGGGTCTGG
TCTCCCCATGCGGGCCACCAGAGGCCCTGCAGCCTTCAGTCGCTTGAAGGGGTAATGGCGCTTCCACTCA
CAAACATGGCGGACAGAGCGTGTGAACGAGATGAACAGCCCCTCAAAAATATGGCCGCCGAGGCTGGACG
GCCGTGCCCCAGCAGCACCGCCTCCGCGCCCCACGTGATCTCTCGCCGGGCACAGCGCTGACCGCGGAGG
TCCAACCGGAAGAATGTCCGGATTGGACATTCGGAAGAGGGCCCGCCTTCCCTGGGGAATCTCTGCGCAC
GCGCAGAACGCTTCGACCAATGAAAACACAGGAAGCCGTCCGCGCAACCGCGTTGCGTCACTTCTGCCGC
CCCTGTTTCAAGGTATATAGCCGTAGACGGAACTTCGCCTTTCTCTCGGCCTTAGCGCCATTTTTTTGGG
TGAGTGTTTTTTGGTTCCTGCGTTGGGATTCCGTGTACAATCCATAGACATCTGACCTCGGCACTTAGCA
TCATCACAGCAAACTAACTGTAGCCTTTCTCTCTTTCCCTGTAGAAACCTCTGCACCTGAGGCCACCATG
TTGAGCAAGGGCGAGGAGGTCATCAAAGAGTTCATGCGCTTCAAGGTGCGCATGGAGGGCTCCATGAACG
GCCATGAGTTCGAGATCGAGGGCGAGGGCGAGGGCCGCCCCTACGAGGGCACCCAGACCGCCAAGCTGAA
GGTGACCAAGGGCGGCCCCCTGCCCTTCGCCTGGGACATCCTGTCCCCCCAGTTCATGTACGGCTCCAAG
GCGTACGTGAAGCACCCCGCCGACATCCCCGATTACAAGAAGCTGTCCTTCCCCGAGGGCTTCAAGTGGG
AGCGCGTGATGAACTTCGAGGACGGCGGTCTGGTGACCGTGACCCAGGACTCCTCCCTGCAGGACGGCAC
GCTGATCTACAAGGTGAAGATGCGCGGCACCAACTTCCCCCCCGACGGCCCCGTAATGCAGAAGAAGACA
ATGGGCTGGGAGGCCTCCACCGAGCGCCTGTACCCCCGCGACGGCGTGCTGAAGGGCGAGATCCACCAGG
CCCTGAAGCTGAAGGACGGCGGCCACTACCTGGTGGAGTTCAAGACCATCTACATGGCCAAGAAGCCCGT
GCAACTGCCCGGCTACTACTACGTGGACACCAAGCTGGACATCACCTCCCACAACGAGGACTACACCATC
GTGGAACAGTACGAGCGCTCCGAGGGCCGCCACCACCTGTTCCTGTACGGCATGGACGAGCTGTACAAGG
GCAGTGGAGCTACTAACTTCAGCCTGCTGAAGCAGGCTGGTGACGTCGAGGAGAATCCTGGCCCCATGTC
TAGACTGGACAAGAGCAAAGTCATAAACGGCGCTCTGGAATTACTCAATGGAGTCGGTATCGAAGGCCTG
ACGACAAGGAAACTCGCTCAAAAGCTGGGAGTTGAGCAGCCTACCCTGTACTGGCACGTGAAGAACAAGC
GGGCCCTGCTCGATGCCCTGCCAATCGAGATGCTGGACAGGCATCATACCCACTTCTGCCCCCTGGAAGG
CGAGTCATGGCAAGACTTTCTGCGGAACAACGCCAAGTCATTCCGCTGTGCTCTCCTCTCACATCGCGAC
GGGGCTAAAGTGCATCTCGGCACCCGCCCAACAGAGAAACAGTACGAAACCCTGGAAAATCAGCTCGCGT
TCCTGTGTCAGCAAGGCTTCTCCCTGGAGAACGCACTGTACGCTCTGTCCGCCGTGGGCCACTTTACACT
GGGCTGCGTATTGGAGGAACAGGAGCATCAAGTAGCAAAAGAGGAAAGAGAGACACCTACCACCGATTCT
ATGCCCCCACTTCTGAGACAAGCAATTGAGCTGTTCGACCGGCAGGGAGCCGAACCTGCCTTCCTTTTCG
GCCTGGAACTAATCATATGTGGCCTGGAGAAACAGCTAAAGTGCGAAAGCGGCGGGCCGGCCGACGCCCT
TGACGATTTTGACTTAGACATGCTCCCAGCCGATGCCCTTGACGACTTTGACCTTGATATGCTGCCTGCT
GACGCTCTTGACGATTTTGACCTTGACATGCTCCCCGGGTCCGGCGCTACTAACTTCAGCCTGCTGAAGC
AGGCTGGTGACGTCGAGGAGAATCCTGGTCCCATGACCGAGTACAAGCCCACGGTGCGCCTCGCCACCCG
CGACGACGTCCCCAGGGCCGTACGCACCCTCGCCGCCGCGTTCGCCGACTACCCCGCCACGCGCCACACC
GTCGATCCGGACCGCCACATCGAGCGGGTCACCGAGCTGCAAGAACTCTTCCTCACGCGCGTCGGGCTCG
ACATCGGCAAGGTGTGGGTCGCGGACGACGGCGCCGCGGTGGCGGTCTGGACCACGCCGGAGAGCGTCGA
AGCGGGGGCGGTGTTCGCCGAGATCGGCCCGCGCATGGCCGAGTTGAGCGGTTCCCGGCTGGCCGCGCAG
CAACAGATGGAAGGCCTCCTGGCGCCGCACCGGCCCAAGGAGCCCGCGTGGTTCCTGGCCACCGTCGGCG
TCTCGCCCGACCACCAGGGCAAGGGTCTGGGCAGCGCCGTCGTGCTCCCCGGAGTGGAGGCGGCCGAGCG
CGCCGGGGTGCCCGCCTTCCTGGAGACCTCCGCGCCCCGCAACCTCCCCTTCTACGAGCGGCTCGGCTTC
ACCGTCACCGCCGACGTCGAGGTGCCCGAAGGACCGCGCACCTGGTGCATGACCCGCAAGCCCGGTGCCT
GATTCGAAGGCCTGTCGTGAAGCTTGGGGATCAATTCTCTAGAGCTCGCTGATCAGCCTCGACTGTGCCT
TCTAGTTGCCAGCCATCTGTTGTTTGCCCCTCCCCCGTGCCTTCCTTGACCCTGGAAGGTGCCACTCCCA
CTGTCCTTTCCTAATAAAATGAGGAAATTGCATCGCATTGTCTGAGTAGGTGTCATTCTATTCTGGGGGG
TGGGGTGGGGCAGGACAGCAAGGGGGAGGATTGGGAAGACAATAGCAGGCATGCTGGGGATGCGGTGGGC
TCTATGGCTTCTGAGGCGGAAAGAACCAGCTGGGCCTACTAGCTACTCGGGACCCCTTACCGAAACATCG
CCGCATTCTGCAGAGGAGTCGAGTGTATGTAAACTTCTGACCCACTGGGAATGTGATGAAAGAAATAAAA
GCTGAAATGAATCATTCTCTCTACTATTATTCTGATATTTCACATTCTTAAAATAAAGTGGTGATCCTAA
CTGACCTAAGACAGGGAATTTTTACTAGGATTAAATGTCAGGAATTGTGAAAAAGTGAGTTTAAATGTAT
TTGGCTAAGGTGTATGTAAACTTCCGACTTCAACTGTATAGGGATCCGCTTCCTCGCTCACTGACTCGCT
GCGCTCGGTCGTTCGGCTGCGGCGAGCGGTATCAGCTCACTCAAAGGCGGTAATACGGTTATCCACAGAA
TCAGGGGATAACGCAGGAAAGAACATGTGAGCAAAAGGCCAGCAAAAGGCCAGGAACCGTAAAAAGGCCG
CGTTGCTGGCGTTTTTCCATAGGCTCCGCCCCCCTGACGAGCATCACAAAAATCGACGCTCAAGTCAGAG
GTGGCGAAACCCGACAGGACTATAAAGATACCAGGCGTTTCCCCCTGGAAGCTCCCTCGTGCGCTCTCCT
GTTCCGACCCTGCCGCTTACCGGATACCTGTCCGCCTTTCTCCCTTCGGGAAGCGTGGCGCTTTCTCATA
GCTCACGCTGTAGGTATCTCAGTTCGGTGTAGGTCGTTCGCTCCAAGCTGGGCTGTGTGCACGAACCCCC
CGTTCAGCCCGACCGCTGCGCCTTATCCGGTAACTATCGTCTTGAGTCCAACCCGGTAAGACACGACTTA
TCGCCACTGGCAGCAGCCACTGGTAACAGGATTAGCAGAGCGAGGTATGTAGGCGGTGCTACAGAGTTCT
TGAAGTGGTGGCCTAACTACGGCTACACTAGAAGAACAGTATTTGGTATCTGCGCTCTGCTGAAGCCAGT
TACCTTCGGAAAAAGAGTTGGTAGCTCTTGATCCGGCAAACAAACCACCGCTGGTAGCGGTGGTTTTTTT
GTTTGCAAGCAGCAGATTACGCGCAGAAAAAAAGGATCTCAAGAAGATCCTTTGATCTTTTCTACGGGGT
CTGACGCTCAGTGGAACGAAAACTCACGTTAAGGGATTTTGGTCATGAGATTATCAAAAAGGATCTTCAC
CTAGATCCTTTTAAATTAAAAATGAAGTTTTAAATCAATCTAAAGTATATATGAGTAAACTTGGTCTGAC
AGTTACCAATGCTTAATCAGTGAGGCACCTATCTCAGCGATCTGTCTATTTCGTTCATCCATAGTTGCCT
GACTCCCCGTCGTGTAGATAACTACGATACGGGAGGGCTTACCATCTGGCCCCAGTGCTGCAATGATACC
GCGAGACCCACGCTCACCGGCTCCAGATTTATCAGCAATAAACCAGCCAGCCGGAAGGGCCGAGCGCAGA
AGTGGTCCTGCAACTTTATCCGCCTCCATCCAGTCTATTAATTGTTGCCGGGAAGCTAGAGTAAGTAGTT
CGCCAGTTAATAGTTTGCGCAACGTTGTTGCCATTGCTACAGGCATCGTGGTGTCACGCTCGTCGTTTGG
TATGGCTTCATTCAGCTCCGGTTCCCAACGATCAAGGCGAGTTACATGATCCCCCATGTTGTGCAAAAAA
GCGGTTAGCTCCTTCGGTCCTCCGATCGTTGTCAGAAGTAAGTTGGCCGCAGTGTTATCACTCATGGTTA
TGGCAGCACTGCATAATTCTCTTACTGTCATGCCATCCGTAAGATGCTTTTCTGTGACTGGTGAGTACTC
AACCAAGTCATTCTGAGAATAGTGTATGCGGCGACCGAGTTGCTCTTGCCCGGCGTCAATACGGGATAAT
ACCGCGCCACATAGCAGAACTTTAAAAGTGCTCATCATTGGAAAACGTTCTTCGGGGCGAAAACTCTCAA
GGATCTTACCGCTGTTGAGATCCAGTTCGATGTAACCCACTCGTGCACCCAACTGATCTTCAGCATCTTT
TACTTTCACCAGCGTTTCTGGGTGAGCAAAAACAGGAAGGCAAAATGCCGCAAAAAAGGGAATAAGGGCG
ACACGGAAATGTTGAATACTCATACTCTTCCTTTTTCAATATTATTGAAGCATTTATCAGGGTTATTGTC
TCATGAGCGGATACATATTTGAATGTATTTAGAAAAATAAACAAATAGGGGTTCCGCGCACATTTCCCCG
AAAAGTGCCACCTGATGCGGTGTGAAATACCGCACAGATGCGTAAGGAGAAAATACCGCATCAGGAAATT
GTAAGCGTTAATATTTTGTTAAAATT
