>Addgene plasmid #60497 | pSBtet-RP | addgene partial sequence | sequence record 100479 | LNCX 5'-AGCTCGTTTAGTGAACCGTCAGATC-3'
ACTCTTTTGCCTTATACCTACTTTCCGTACCACTTCCTACCCTCGAAAGGCCTCTGAGGCCACCATGGAA
GATGCCAAAAACATTAAGAAGGGCCCAGCGCCATTCTACCCACTCGAAGACGGGACCGCCGGCGAGCAGC
TGCACAAAGCCATGAAGCGCTACGCCCTGGTGCCCGGCACCATCGCCTTTACCGACGCACATATCGAGGT
GGACATTACCTACGCCGAGTACTTCGAGATGAGCGTTCGGCTGGCAGAAGCTATGAAGCGCTATGGGCTG
AATACAAACCATCGGATCGTGGTGTGCAGCGAGAATAGCTTGCAGTTCTTCATGCCCGTGTTGGGTGCCC
TGTTCATCGGTGTGGCTGTGGCCCCAGCTAACGACATCTACAACGAGCGCGAGCTGCTGAACAGCATGGG
CATCAGCCAGCCCACCGTCGTATTCGTGAGCAAGAAAGGGCTGCAAAAGATCCTCAACGTGCAAAAGAAG
CTACCGATCATACAAAAGATCATCATCATGGATAGCAAGACCGACTACCAGGGCTTCCAAAGCATGTACA
CCTTCGTGACTTCCCATTTGCCACCCGGCTTCAACGAGTACGACTTCGTGCCCGAGAGCTTCGACCGGGA
CAAAACCATCGCCCTGATCATGAACAGTAGTGGCAGTACCGGATTGCCCAAGGGCGTAGCCCTACCGCAC
CGCACCGCTTGTGTCCGATTCAGTCATGCCCGCGACCCCATCTTCGGCAACCAGATCATCCCCGACACCG
CTATCCTCAGCGTGGTGCCATTTCACCACGGCTTCGGCATGTTCACCACGCTGGGCTACTTGATCTGCGG
CTTTCGGGTCGTGCTCATGTACCGCTTCGAGGAGGAGCTATTCTTGCGCAGCTTGCAAGACTATAAGATT
CAATCTGCCCTGCT
