>Addgene plasmid #60497 | pSBtet-RP | addgene partial sequence | sequence record 100481 | EBV-rev 5'-GTGGTTTGTCCAAACTCATC-3'
CACCACGCTGGGCTACTTGATCTGCGGCTTTCGGGTCGTGCTCATGTACCGCTTCGAGGAGGAGCTATTC
TTGCGCAGCTTGCAAGACTATAAGATTCAATCTGCCCTGCTGGTGCCCACACTATTTAGCTTCTTCGCTA
AGAGCACTCTCATCGACAAGTACGACCTAAGCAACTTGCACGAGATCGCCAGCGGCGGGGCGCCGCTCAG
CAAGGAGGTAGGTGAGGCCGTGGCCAAACGCTTCCACCTACCAGGCATCCGCCAGGGCTACGGCCTGACA
GAAACAACCAGCGCCATTCTGATCACCCCCGAAGGGGACGACAAGCCTGGCGCAGTAGGCAAGGTGGTGC
CCTTCTTCGAGGCTAAGGTGGTGGACTTGGACACCGGTAAGACACTGGGTGTGAACCAGCGCGGCGAGCT
GTGCGTCCGTGGCCCCATGATCATGAGCGGCTACGTTAACAACCCCGAGGCTACAAACGCTCTCATCGAC
AAGGACGGCTGGCTGCACAGCGGCGACATCGCCTACTGGGACGAGGACGAGCACTTCTTCATCGTGGACC
GGCTGAAGAGCCTGATCAAATACAAGGGCTACCAGGTAGCCCCAGCCGAACTGGAGAGCATCCTGCTGCA
ACACCCCAACATCTTCGACGCCGGGGTCGCCGGCCTGCCCGACGACGATGCCGGCGAGCTGCCCGCCGCA
GTCGTCGTGCTGGAACACGGTAAAACCATGACCGAGAAGGAGATCGTGGACTATGTGGCCAGCCAGGTTA
CAACCGCCAAGAAGCTGCGCGGTGGTGTTGTGTTCGTGGACGAGGTGCCTAAAGGACTGACCGGCAAGTT
GGACGCCCGCAAGATCCGCGAGATTCTCATTAAGGCCAAGAAGGGCGGCAAGATCGCCGTGTAAGGCC
