>Addgene plasmid #60497 | pSBtet-RP | addgene partial sequence | sequence record 100684 | mCherry-F 5'-ccccgtaatgcagaagaaga-3'
GCGACGGCGTGCTGAAGGGCGAGATCCACCAGGCCCTGAAGCTGAAGGACGGCGGCCACTACCTGGTGGA
GTTCAAGACCATCTACATGGCCAAGAAGCCCGTGCAACTGCCCGGCTACTACTACGTGGACACCAAGCTG
GACATCACCTCCCACAACGAGGACTACACCATCGTGGAACAGTACGAGCGCTCCGAGGGCCGCCACCACC
TGTTCCTGTACGGCATGGACGAGCTGTACAAGGGCAGTGGAGCTACTAACTTCAGCCTGCTGAAGCAGGC
TGGTGACGTCGAGGAGAATCCTGGCCCCATGTCTAGACTGGACAAGAGCAAAGTCATAAACGGCGCTCTG
GAATTACTCAATGGAGTCGGTATCGAAGGCCTGACGACAAGGAAACTCGCTCAAAAGCTGGGAGTTGAGC
AGCCTACCCTGTACTGGCACGTGAAGAACAAGCGGGCCCTGCTCGATGCCCTGCCAATCGAGATGCTGGA
CAGGCATCATACCCACTTCTGCCCCCTGGAAGGCGAGTCATGGCAAGACTTTCTGCGGAACAACGCCAAG
TCATTCCGCTGTGCTCTCCTCTCACATCGCGACGGGGCTAAAGTGCATCTCGGCACCCGCCCAACAGAGA
AACAGTACGAAACCCTGGAAAATCAGCTCGCGTTCCTGTGTCAGCAAGGCTTCTCCCTGGAGAACGCACT
GTACGCTCTGTCCGCCGTGGGCCACTTTACACTGGGCTGCGTATTGGAGGAACAGGAGCATCAAGTAGCA
AAAGAGGAAAGAGAGACACCTACCACCGATTCTATGCCCCCACTTCTGAGACAAGCAATTGAGCTGTTCG
ACCGGCAGGGAGCCGAACCTGCCTTCCTTTTCGGCCTGGAACTAATC
