>Addgene plasmid #60497 | pSBtet-RP | addgene partial sequence | sequence record 100685 | puro-variant-R 5'-gtgggcttgtactcggtcat-3'
TGTTCCTGTACGGCATGGACGAGCTGTACAAGGGCAGTGGAGCTACTAACTTCAGCCTGCTGAAGCAGGC
TGGTGACGTCGAGGAGAATCCTGGCCCCATGTCTAGACTGGACAAGAGCAAAGTCATAAACGGCGCTCTG
GAATTACTCAATGGAGTCGGTATCGAAGGCCTGACGACAAGGAAACTCGCTCAAAAGCTGGGAGTTGAGC
AGCCTACCCTGTACTGGCACGTGAAGAACAAGCGGGCCCTGCTCGATGCCCTGCCAATCGAGATGCTGGA
CAGGCATCATACCCACTTCTGCCCCCTGGAAGGCGAGTCATGGCAAGACTTTCTGCGGAACAACGCCAAG
TCATTCCGCTGTGCTCTCCTCTCACATCGCGACGGGGCTAAAGTGCATCTCGGCACCCGCCCAACAGAGA
AACAGTACGAAACCCTGGAAAATCAGCTCGCGTTCCTGTGTCAGCAAGGCTTCTCCCTGGAGAACGCACT
GTACGCTCTGTCCGCCGTGGGCCACTTTACACTGGGCTGCGTATTGGAGGAACAGGAGCATCAAGTAGCA
AAAGAGGAAAGAGAGACACCTACCACCGATTCTATGCCCCCACTTCTGAGACAAGCAATTGAGCTGTTCG
ACCGGCAGGGAGCCGAACCTGCCTTCCTTTTCGGCCTGGAACTAATCATATGTGGCCTGGAGAAACAGCT
AAAGTGCGAAAGCGGCGGGCCGGCCGACGCCCTTGACGATTTTGACTTAGACATGCTCCCAGCCGATGCC
CTTGACGACTTTGACCTTGATATGCTGCCTGCTGACGCTCTTGACGATTTTGACCTTGACATGCTCCCCG
GGTCCGGCGCTACTAACTTCAGCCTGCTGAAGCAGGC
